>Addgene plasmid #209983 | pLPC54 | addgene full sequence | sequence record 419345 | Addgene NGS Result
CGTCTCGAACAGGTCTCGGGAGGGAGTGAGACGGATCCAGTCCGGCAAAAAAGGGCAAGGTGTCACCACC
CTGCCCTTTTTCTTTAAAACCGAAAAGATTACTTCGCGTTATGCAGGCTTCCTCGCTCACTGACTCGCTG
CGCTCGGTCGTTCGGCTGCGGCGAGCGGTATCAGCTCACTCAAAGGCGGTAATACGGTTATCCACAGAAT
CAGGGGATAACGCAGGAAAGAACATGTGAGCAAAAGGCCAGCAAAAGGCCAGGAACCGTAAAAAGGCCGC
GTTGCTGGCGTTTTTCCACAGGCTCCGCCCCCCTGACGAGCATCACAAAAATCGACGCTCAAGTCAGAGG
TGGCGAAACCCGACAGGACTATAAAGATACCAGGCGTTTCCCCCTGGAAGCTCCCTCGTGCGCTCTCCTG
TTCCGACCCTGCCGCTTACCGGATACCTGTCCGCCTTTCTCCCTTCGGGAAGCGTGGCGCTTTCTCATAG
CTCACGCTGTAGGTATCTCAGTTCGGTGTAGGTCGTTCGCTCCAAGCTGGGCTGTGTGCACGAACCCCCC
GTTCAGCCCGACCGCTGCGCCTTATCCGGTAACTATCGTCTTGAGTCCAACCCGGTAAGACACGACTTAT
CGCCACTGGCAGCAGCCACTGGTAACAGGATTAGCAGAGCGAGGTATGTAGGCGGTGCTACAGAGTTCTT
GAAGTGGTGGCCTAACTACGGCTACACTAGAAGAACAGTATTTGGTATCTGCGCTCTGCTGAAGCCAGTT
ACCTTCGGAAAAAGAGTTGGTAGCTCTTGATCCGGCAAACAAACCACCGCTGGTAGCGGTGGTTTTTTTG
TTTGCAAGCAGCAGATTACGCGCAGAAAAAAAGGATCTCAAGAAGATCCTTTGATCTTTTCTACGGGGTC
TGACGCTCAGTGGAACGAAAACTCACGTTAAGGGATTTTGGTCATGAGATTATCAAAAAGGATCTTCACC
TAGATCCTTTTAAATTAAAAATGAAGTTTTAAATCAATCTAAAGTATATATGAGTAAACTTGGTCTGACA
GCTCGAGGCTTGGATTCTCACCAATAAAAAACGCCCGGCGGCAACCGAGCGTTCTGAACAAATCCAGATG
GAGTTCTGAGGTCATTACTGGATCTATCAACAGGAGTCCAAACGTGTAAACTTGGTCTGACAGTTACCAA
TGCTTAATCAGTGAGGCACCTATCTCAGCGATCTGTCTATTTCGTTCATCCATAGTTGCCTGACTCCCCG
TCGTGTAGATAACTACGATACGGGAGGGCTTACCATCTGGCCCCAGTGCTGCAATGATACCGCGAGAACC
ACGCTCACCGGCTCCAGATTTATCAGCAATAAACCAGCCAGCCGGAAGGGCCGAGCGCAGAAGTGGTCCT
GCAACTTTATCCGCCTCCATCCAGTCTATTAATTGTTGCCGGGAAGCTAGAGTAAGTAGTTCGCCAGTTA
ATAGTTTGCGCAACGTTGTTGCCATTGCTGCAGGCATCGTGGTGTCACGCTCGTCGTTTGGTATGGCTTC
ATTCAGCTCCGGTTCCCAACGATCAAGGCGAGTTACATGATCCCCCATGTTGTGCAAAAAAGCGGTTAGC
TCCTTCGGTCCTCCGATCGTTGTCAGAAGTAAGTTGGCCGCAGTGTTATCACTCATGGTTATGGCAGCAC
TGCATAATTCTCTTACTGTCATGCCATCCGTAAGATGCTTTTCTGTGACTGGTGAGTACTCAACCAAGTC
ATTCTGAGAATAGTGTATGCGGCGACCGAGTTGCTCTTGCCCGGCGTCAACACGGGATAATACCGCGCCA
CATAGCAGAACTTTAAAAGTGCTCATCATTGGAAAACGTTCTTCGGGGCGAAAACTCTCAAGGATCTTAC
CGCTGTTGAGATCCAGTTCGATGTAACCCACTCGTGCACCCAACTGATCTTCAGCATCTTTTACTTTCAC
CAGCGTTTCTGGGTGAGCAAAAACAGGAAGGCAAAATGCCGCAAAAAAGGGAATAAGGGCGACACGGAAA
TGTTGAATACTCATACTCTTCCTTTTTCAATATTATTGAAGCATTTATCAGGGTTATTGTCTCATGAGCG
GATACATATTTGAATGTATTTAGAAAAATAAACAAATAGGGGTTCCGCGCACATTTCCCCGAAAA
Features (pLannotate 1.2.2; 5 found; start..end, strand, type, name):
     41..98      +  terminator     his operon terminator: This putative transcriptin terminator from the E. coli his operon has a 2-bp deletion introduced during synthesis. Its efficiency has not been determined.
    293..881     -  rep_origin     ori: high-copy-number ColE1/pMB1/pBR322/pUC origin of replication
   1064..1158    -  terminator     lambda t0 terminator: transcription terminator from phage lambda
   1187..2044    -  CDS            bla: BLAT_ECOLX - Experimental evidence at protein level: Swiss-Prot protein existence level 1. TEM-type are the most prevalent beta-lactamases in enterobacteria; they hydrolyze the beta-lactam bond in susceptible beta-lactam antibiotics, thus conferring resistance to penicillins and cephalosporins. TEM-3 and TEM-4 are capable of hydrolyzing cefotaxime and ceftazidime. TEM-5 is capable of hydrolyzing ceftazidime. TEM-6 is capable of hydrolyzing ceftazidime and aztreonam. TEM-8/CAZ-2, TEM- 16/CAZ-7 and TEM-24/CAZ-6 are markedly active against ceftazidime. IRT- 4 shows resistance to beta-lactamase in
   2045..2149    -  promoter       AmpR promoter: bla
