[The description below was written by a language model from this plasmid's Addgene catalogue record and pLannotate feature annotations shown in this document.]
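Description:
pLPC54 is a small (about 2.2 kb) part-storage plasmid from a Golden Gate assembly toolbox developed for genetic engineering of Lactiplantibacillus plantarum. It is built on the pLP4 backbone and holds a single synthetic Level 0* part, the 5' connector designated 5C_07_5C1C. The part was inserted through BsaI sites that were destroyed during cloning. Although it is catalogued as a bacterial expression vector, the record shows no expression cassette apart from the resistance gene. The plasmid acts as a donor of a short connector sequence, not as a vehicle for producing a protein.

The annotated features are almost entirely backbone. A ColE1/pMB1-type origin supports replication in E. coli. The annotation software labels this origin as high copy, whereas the catalogue entry lists the plasmid as low copy, and the record does not resolve the difference. Selection is by ampicillin, through a TEM-type beta-lactamase gene (bla) driven by its own AmpR promoter and followed by a phage lambda t0 terminator. A his operon terminator is also present and may help insulate the cloning region from read-through transcription. The connector itself was not picked up as a named feature, so its exact position, length and flanking restriction sites cannot be read from the table. No replicon or marker for Lactobacillus is annotated, consistent with a plasmid that is kept only in E. coli.

According to the record, the connector is used to build Level 2 plasmids. In hierarchical Golden Gate schemes, connectors of this kind typically supply the defined junction sequences that let lower-level transcription units be joined in a set order into multigene constructs. The record gives no further detail on how this particular connector functions.
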