Addgene plasmid #209983: pLPC54
Purpose: Contains Level 0* Part: 5' Connector (5C_07_5C1C) for the construction of Level 2 plasmids
Depositing lab: Thorsten Mascher. Depositing organization: Technische Universitaet Dresden. Publication: Development of a Golden Gate Assembly-Based Genetic Toolbox for Lactiplantibacillus plantarum and Its Application for Engineering Monoterpenoid Biosynthesis. Li X, Schönberg PY, Wucherpfennig T, Hinze C, Sulaj F, Henle T, Mascher T. ACS Synth Biol. 2024 Sep 20;13(9):2764-2779. doi: 10.1021/acssynbio.4c00075. Epub 2024 Sep 10. PubMed 39254046.
Backbone
  Vector backbone: pLP4
  Vector type: Bacterial Expression
Growth in bacteria
  Bacterial resistance: Ampicillin, 100 μg/mL
  Growth temperature: 37°C
  Growth strain: DH5alpha
  Copy number: Low Copy
Gene/Insert
  Gene/Insert name: 5' Connector (5C_07_5C1C)
  Species: Synthetic
  Cloning method: Restriction Enzyme; 5′ cloning site BsaI (destroyed during cloning); 3′ cloning site BsaI (destroyed during cloning)
Terms and licenses: Academic/Nonprofit Terms; Industry Terms: Not Available to Industry
How to cite: pLPC54 was a gift from Thorsten Mascher (Addgene plasmid # 209983 ; http://n2t.net/addgene:209983 ; RRID:Addgene_209983)
